Addgene plasmid #203798: pLV-SFFV-PIK3CA H1047R-WPRE-UbC-Emerald
Purpose: Lentiviral vector expressing human PIK3CA H1047R under the spleen focus-forming virus (SFFV) promoter and Emerald under the Ubiquitin C (UbC) promoter
Depositing lab: Richard Eva & Bart Nieuwenhuis. Depositing organization: University of Cambridge. Publication: PI 3-kinase delta enhances axonal PIP3 to support axon regeneration in the adult CNS. Nieuwenhuis B, Barber AC, Evans RS, Pearson CS, Fuchs J, MacQueen AR, van Erp S, Haenzi B, Hulshof LA, Osborne A, Conceicao R, Khatib TZ, Deshpande SS, Cave J, Ffrench-Constant C, Smith PD, Okkenhaug K, Eickholt BJ, Martin KR, Fawcett JW, Eva R. EMBO Mol Med. 2020 Aug 7;12(8):e11674. doi: 10.15252/emmm.201911674. Epub 2020 Jun 17. PubMed 32558386.
Backbone
  Vector backbone: pHRsinUbEm
  Vector type: Mammalian Expression, Lentiviral
Growth in bacteria
  Bacterial resistance: Ampicillin, 100 μg/mL
  Growth temperature: 37°C
  Growth strain: NEB Stable
  Copy number: High Copy
Gene/Insert 1
  Gene/Insert name: PIK3CA (alt names: Phosphatidylinositol-4,5-Bisphosphate 3-Kinase Catalytic Subunit Alpha; P110alpha)
  Species: H. sapiens (human)
  Insert size (bp): 3207
  Mutation: H1047R
  Entrez Gene: PIK3CA (a.k.a. CCM4, CLAPO, CLOVE, CWS5, HMH, MCAP, MCM, MCMTC, PI3K, PI3K-alpha, p110-alpha)
  Cloning method: Restriction Enzyme; 5′ cloning site BamHI (not destroyed); 3′ cloning site NotI (not destroyed)
Gene/Insert 2
  Gene/Insert name: Emerald (alt name: EmGFP)
  Species: A. victoria
  Insert size (bp): 717
Terms and licenses: Academic/Nonprofit Terms; Industry Terms: Not Available to Industry
How to cite: pLV-SFFV-PIK3CA H1047R-WPRE-UbC-Emerald was a gift from Richard Eva & Bart Nieuwenhuis (Addgene plasmid # 203798 ; http://n2t.net/addgene:203798 ; RRID:Addgene_203798)
