[The description below was written by a language model from this plasmid's Addgene catalogue record and pLannotate feature annotations shown in this document.]
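Description:
pLV-SFFV-PIK3CA H1047R-WPRE-UbC-Emerald is a self-inactivating HIV-1-based lentiviral transfer plasmid of about 14 kb, built on the pHRsinUbEm backbone for expression in mammalian cells. It is maintained in E. coli through a high-copy ColE1/pUC-type origin and an ampicillin resistance gene; the recommended recombination-deficient strain is a common choice for plasmids carrying repeated LTR sequences. The viral portion comprises a truncated 5' LTR, the Ψ packaging signal with a short gag fragment, the Rev response element for Rev-dependent nuclear export of the genomic RNA, the cPPT/CTS that aids nuclear import of the reverse-transcribed genome, and a ΔU3 3' LTR that disables LTR promoter activity after integration. Outside the LTRs, the backbone retains remnants of older pHR-type vectors, including an SV40 promoter followed by gpt fragments, the SV40 small t intron and an SV40 poly(A) signal, as well as tetracycline resistance, rop and bom fragments.

Between the LTRs sit two independent expression units in the same orientation. The spleen focus-forming virus LTR promoter drives human PIK3CA (p110α, the class I PI3K catalytic subunit that converts PIP2 to PIP3), cloned between BamHI and NotI and carrying the H1047R substitution. This is followed by a WPRE fragment, which enhances transcript stability and expression. Immediately downstream, the human ubiquitin C promoter drives Emerald GFP, so transduced cells can be identified by green fluorescence without fusing a tag to the kinase. The associated publication concerns PI3-kinase activity, axonal PIP3 and axon regeneration in the adult CNS, which suggests the vector is used to deliver the mutant p110α into neurons while marking them with Emerald.
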