Features (pLannotate 1.2.2; 34 found; start..end, strand, type, name):
    377..634     +  LTR            5' LTR (truncated): truncated 5' long terminal repeat (LTR) from HIV-1
    681..806     +  misc_feature   HIV-1 Ψ: packaging signal of human immunodeficiency virus type 1
    790..1128    +  CDS            HIV-1 gag (fragment): gag protein from human immunodeficiency virus 1; gag
   1303..1536    +  misc_feature   RRE: The Rev response element (RRE) of HIV-1 allows for Rev-dependent mRNA export from the nucleus to the cytoplasm.
   1913..2013    +  CDS            Rev (fragment): human immunodeficiency virus 1 (HIV-1) Rev protein; rev; enhances nuclear export of unspliced and incompletely spliced viral mRNAs
   2050..2167    +  misc_feature   cPPT/CTS: central polypurine tract and central termination sequence of HIV-1
   2204..2236    -  misc_feature   MCS (fragment): pBluescript multiple cloning site
   2320..2727    +  promoter       SFFV promoter: spleen focus-forming virus long terminal repeat (LTR) promoter
   2736..5939    +  CDS            PIK3CA: PK3CA_HUMAN - Experimental evidence at protein level: Swiss-Prot protein existence level 1. Phosphoinositide-3-kinase (PI3K) phosphorylates phosphatidylinositol (PI) and its phosphorylated derivatives at position 3 of the inositol ring to produce 3-phosphoinositides (PubMed:15135396, PubMed:23936502, PubMed:28676499). Uses ATP and PtdIns(4,5)P2 (phosphatidylinositol 4,5-bisphosphate) to generate phosphatidylinositol 3,4,5-trisphosphate (PIP3) (PubMed:15135396, PubMed:28676499). PIP3 plays a key role by recruiting PH domain- containing proteins to the membrane, including AKT1 and PDPK1, activat
   5953..5983    +  misc_feature   MCS (fragment): pUC18/19 multiple cloning site
   5984..6002    +  misc_feature   MCS (fragment): pBluescript multiple cloning site
   6002..6507    +  misc_feature   WPRE (fragment): woodchuck hepatitis virus posttranscriptional regulatory element
   6500..7686    +  promoter       UbC promoter: human ubiquitin C promoter
   7722..8438    +  CDS            Emerald: Emerald is a basic (constitutively fluorescent) green fluorescent protein published in 1998, derived from Aequorea victoria. It is reported to be a very rapidly-maturing weak dimer.
   8466..8534    +  CDS            nef (fragment): NEF_HV1Z2 - Experimental evidence at protein level: Swiss-Prot protein existence level 1. Extracellular Nef protein targets CD4(+) T-lymphocytes for apoptosis by interacting with CXCR4 surface receptors. From Human immunodeficiency virus type 1 group M subtype D (isolate Z2/CDC-Z34) (HIV-1).
   8536..8769    +  LTR            3' LTR (ΔU3): self-inactivating 3' long terminal repeat (LTR) from HIV-1
   8794..8812    -  promoter       SP6 promoter: promoter for bacteriophage SP6 RNA polymerase
   9040..9319    +  CDS            TcR (fragment): tetracycline efflux protein; tet; confers resistance to tetracycline
   9320..9368    -  misc_feature   bom (fragment): basis of mobility region from pBR322
   9470..9505    -  CDS            rop (fragment): Rop protein, which maintains plasmids at low copy number; rop
   9600..9704    +  promoter       AmpR promoter: bla
   9705..10565   +  CDS            AmpR: β-lactamase; bla; confers resistance to ampicillin, carbenicillin, and related antibiotics
  10736..11324   +  rep_origin     ori: high-copy-number ColE1/pMB1/pBR322/pUC origin of replication
  11507..11563   +  CDS            lacI (fragment): lac repressor; lacI; The lac repressor binds to the lac operator to inhibit transcription in E. coli. This inhibition can be relieved by adding lactose or isopropyl-β-D-thiogalactopyranoside (IPTG).
  11570..11899   +  promoter       SV40 promoter: SV40 enhancer and early promoter
  12099..12218   +  CDS            gpt (fragment): XGPT_ECOLI - Also known as gpp, gxu. Experimental evidence at protein level: Swiss-Prot protein existence level 1. Purine salvage pathway enzyme that catalyzes the transfer of the ribosyl-5-phosphate group from 5-phospho-alpha-D-ribose 1- diphosphate (PRPP) to the N9 position of the 6-oxopurines guanine and xanthine to form the corresponding ribonucleotides GMP (guanosine 5'- monophosphate) and XMP (xanthosine 5'-monophosphate), with the release of PPi. To a lesser extent, also acts on hypoxanthine (PubMed:9100006, PubMed:3886014). Does not ribophosphorylate adenine (PubMed:3886014). From Esch
  12218..12553   +  CDS            gpt (fragment): XGPT_ECOLI - Also known as gpp, gxu. Experimental evidence at protein level: Swiss-Prot protein existence level 1. Purine salvage pathway enzyme that catalyzes the transfer of the ribosyl-5-phosphate group from 5-phospho-alpha-D-ribose 1- diphosphate (PRPP) to the N9 position of the 6-oxopurines guanine and xanthine to form the corresponding ribonucleotides GMP (guanosine 5'- monophosphate) and XMP (xanthosine 5'-monophosphate), with the release of PPi. To a lesser extent, also acts on hypoxanthine (PubMed:9100006, PubMed:3886014). Does not ribophosphorylate adenine (PubMed:3886014). From Esch
  12648..12953   +  CDS            frsA (fragment): FRSA_ECOLI - Also known as yafA. Experimental evidence at protein level: Swiss-Prot protein existence level 1. Catalyzes the hydrolysis of esters (PubMed:15808744). Displays esterase activity toward pNP-butyrate (PubMed:15808744). May stimulate mixed-acid fermentation by acting as a fermentation/respiration switch that down-regulates respiration and up- regulates fermentation rates (PubMed:15169777). From Escherichia coli (strain K12).
  12957..13031   +  CDS            small t antigen (fragment): SV40 (simian virus 40) small t antigen
  13033..13098   +  intron         small t intron: SV40 (simian virus 40) small t antigen intron
  13228..13248   +  CDS            SV40 NLS: nuclear localization signal of SV40 (simian virus 40) large T antigen
  13567..13650   +  CDS            large T antigen (fragment): large T antigen from SV40 (simian virus 40)
  13673..13807   +  polyA_signal   SV40 poly(A) signal: SV40 polyadenylation signal
  13974..329     +  CDS            nef (fragment) (across the origin): NEF_HV1BR - Experimental evidence at protein level: Swiss-Prot protein existence level 1. Extracellular Nef protein targets CD4(+) T-lymphocytes for apoptosis by interacting with CXCR4 surface receptors (PubMed:14990729). From Human immunodeficiency virus type 1 group M subtype B (isolate BRU/LAI) (HIV-1).
>Addgene plasmid #203798 | pLV-SFFV-PIK3CA H1047R-WPRE-UbC-Emerald | addgene full sequence | sequence record 401509 | Addgene NGS Result
TGGAAGGGCTAATTCACTCCCAAAGAAGACAAGATATCCTTGATCTGTGGATCTACCACACACAAGGCTA
CTTCCCTGATTAGCAGAACTACACACCAGGGCCAGGGGTCAGATATCCACTGACCTTTGGATGGTGCTAC
AAGCTAGTACCAGTTGAGCCAGATAAGGTAGAAGAGGCCAATAAAGGAGAGAACACCAGCTTGTTACACC
CTGTGAGCCTGCATGGGATGGATGACCCGGAGAGAGAAGTGTTAGAGTGGAGGTTTGACAGCCGCCTAGC
ATTTCATCACGTGGCCCGAGAGCTGCATCCGGAGTACTTCAAGAACTGCTGATATCGAGCTTGCTACAAG
GGACTTTCCGCTGGGGACTTTCCAGGGAGGCGTGGCCTGGGCGGGACTGGGGAGTGGCGAGCCCTCAGAT
CCTGCATATAAGCAGCTGCTTTTTGCCTGTACTGGGTCTCTCTGGTTAGACCAGATCTGAGCCTGGGAGC
TCTCTGGCTAACTAGGGAACCCACTGCTTAAGCCTCAATAAAGCTTGCCTTGAGTGCTTCAAGTAGTGTG
TGCCCGTCTGTTGTGTGACTCTGGTAACTAGAGATCCCTCAGACCCTTTTAGTCAGTGTGGAAAATCTCT
AGCAGTGGCGCCCGAACAGGGACTTGAAAGCGAAAGGGAAACCAGAGGAGCTCTCTCGACGCAGGACTCG
GCTTGCTGAAGCGCGCACGGCAAGAGGCGAGGGGCGGCGACTGGTGAGTACGCCAAAAATTTTGACTAGC
GGAGGCTAGAAGGAGAGAGATGGGTGCGAGAGCGTCAGTATTAAGCGGGGGAGAATTAGATCGCGATGGG
AAAAAATTCGGTTAAGGCCAGGGGGAAAGAAAAAATATAAATTAAAACATATAGTATGGGCAAGCAGGGA
GCTAGAACGATTCGCAGTTAATCCTGGCCTGTTAGAAACATCAGAAGGCTGTAGACAAATACTGGGACAG
CTACAACCATCCCTTCAGACAGGATCAGAAGAACTTAGATCATTATATAATACAGTAGCAACCCTCTATT
GTGTGCATCAAAGGATAGAGATAAAAGACACCAAGGAAGCTTTAGACAAGATAGAGGAAGAGCAAAACAA
AAGTAAGACCACCGCACAGCAAGCGGCCGGCCGCTGATCTTCAGACCTGGAGGAGGAGATATGAGGGACA
ATTGGAGAAGTGAATTATATAAATATAAAGTAGTAAAAATTGAACCATTAGGAGTAGCACCCACCAAGGC
AAAGAGAAGAGTGGTGCAGAGAGAAAAAAGAGCAGTGGGAATAGGAGCTTTGTTCCTTGGGTTCTTGGGA
GCAGCAGGAAGCACTATGGGCGCAGCGTCAATGACGCTGACGGTACAGGCCAGACAATTATTGTCTGGTA
TAGTGCAGCAGCAGAACAATTTGCTGAGGGCTATTGAGGCGCAACAGCATCTGTTGCAACTCACAGTCTG
GGGCATCAAGCAGCTCCAGGCAAGAATCCTGGCTGTGGAAAGATACCTAAAGGATCAACAGCTCCTGGGG
ATTTGGGGTTGCTCTGGAAAACTCATTTGCACCACTGCTGTGCCTTGGAATGCTAGTTGGAGTAATAAAT
CTCTGGAACAGATTTGGAATCACACGACCTGGATGGAGTGGGACAGAGAAATTAACAATTACACAAGCTT
AATACACTCCTTAATTGAAGAATCGCAAAACCAGCAAGAAAAGAATGAACAAGAATTATTGGAATTAGAT
AAATGGGCAAGTTTGTGGAATTGGTTTAACATAACAAATTGGCTGTGGTATATAAAATTATTCATAATGA
TAGTAGGAGGCTTGGTAGGTTTAAGAATAGTTTTTGCTGTACTTTCTATAGTGAATAGAGTTAGGCAGGG
ATATTCACCATTATCGTTTCAGACCCACCTCCCAACCCCGAGGGGACCCGACAGGCCCGAAGGAATAGAA
GAAGAAGGTGGAGAGAGAGACAGAGACAGATCCATTCGATTAGTGAACGGATCTCGACGGTATCGCCAAA
TGGCAGTATTCATCCACAATTTTAAAAGAAAAGGGGGGATTGGGGGGTACAGTGCAGGGGAAAGAATAGT
AGACATAATAGCAACAGACATACAAACTAAAGAATTACAAAAACAAATTACAAAAATTCAAAATTTTCGG
GTTTATTACAGGGACAGCAGAGATCCAGTTTGGATCGATAAGCTTGATATCGAATTCCTGCAGCCCCGAT
AAAATAAAAGATTTTATTTAGTCTCCAGAAAAAGGGGGGAATGAAAGACCCCACCTGTAGGTTTGGCAAG
CTAGCTGCAGTAACGCCATTTTGCAAGGCATGGAAAAATACCAAACCAAGAATAGAGAAGTTCAGATCAA
GGGCGGGTACATGAAAATAGCTAACGTTGGGCCAAACAGGATATCTGCGGTGAGCAGTTTCGGCCCCGGC
CCGGGGCCAAGAACAGATGGTCACCGCAGTTTCGGCCCCGGCCCGAGGCCAAGAACAGATGGTCCCCAGA
TATGGCCCAACCCTCAGCAGTTTCTTAAGACCCATCAGATGTTTCCAGGCTCCCCCAAGGACCTGAAATG
ACCCTGCGCCTTATTTGAATTAACCAATCAGCCTGCTTCTCGCTTCTGTTCGCGCGCTTCTGCTTCCCGA
GCTCTATAAAAGAGCTCACAACCCCTCACTCGGCGCGCCAGTCCTCCGACAGACTGAGTCGCCCGGGGGG
GATCCATGCCTCCAAGACCATCATCAGGTGAACTGTGGGGCATCCACTTGATGCCCCCAAGAATCCTAGT
AGAATGTTTACTACCAAATGGAATGATAGTGACTTTAGAATGCCTCCGTGAGGCTACATTAATAACCATA
AAGCATGAACTATTTAAAGAAGCAAGAAAATACCCCCTCCATCAACTTCTTCAAGATGAATCTTCTTACA
TTTTCGTAAGTGTTACTCAAGAAGCAGAAAGGGAAGAATTTTTTGATGAAACAAGACGACTTTGTGACCT
TCGGCTTTTTCAACCCTTTTTAAAAGTAATTGAACCAGTAGGCAACCGTGAAGAAAAGATCCTCAATCGA
GAAATTGGTTTTGCTATCGGCATGCCAGTGTGTGAATTTGATATGGTTAAAGATCCAGAAGTACAGGACT
TCCGAAGAAATGTTCTGAACGTTTGTAAAGAAGCTGTGGATCTTAGGGACCTCAATTCACCTCATAGTAG
AGCAATGTATGTCTATCCTCCAAATGTAGAATCTTCACCAGAATTGCCAAAGCACATATATAATAAATTA
GATAAAGGGCAAATAATAGTGGTGATCTGGGTAATAGTTTCTCCAAATAATGACAAGCAGAAGTATACTC
TGAAAATCAACCATGACTGTGTACCAGAACAAGTAATTGCTGAAGCAATCAGGAAAAAAACTCGAAGTAT
GTTGCTATCCTCTGAACAACTAAAACTCTGTGTTTTAGAATATCAGGGCAAGTATATTTTAAAAGTGTGT
GGATGTGATGAATACTTCCTAGAAAAATATCCTCTGAGTCAGTATAAGTATATAAGAAGCTGTATAATGC
TTGGGAGGATGCCCAATTTGATGTTGATGGCTAAAGAAAGCCTTTATTCTCAACTGCCAATGGACTGTTT
TACAATGCCATCTTATTCCAGACGCATTTCCACAGCTACACCATATATGAATGGAGAAACATCTACAAAA
TCCCTTTGGGTTATAAATAGTGCACTCAGAATAAAAATTCTTTGTGCAACCTACGTGAATGTAAATATTC
GAGACATTGATAAGATCTATGTTCGAACAGGTATCTACCATGGAGGAGAACCCTTATGTGACAATGTGAA
CACTCAAAGAGTACCTTGTTCCAATCCCAGGTGGAATGAATGGCTGAATTATGATATATACATTCCTGAT
CTTCCTCGTGCTGCTCGACTTTGCCTTTCCATTTGCTCTGTTAAAGGCCGAAAGGGTGCTAAAGAGGAAC
ACTGTCCATTGGCATGGGGAAATATAAACTTGTTTGATTACACAGACACTCTAGTATCTGGAAAAATGGC
TTTGAATCTTTGGCCAGTACCTCATGGATTAGAAGATTTGCTGAACCCTATTGGTGTTACTGGATCAAAT
CCAAATAAAGAAACTCCATGCTTAGAGTTGGAGTTTGACTGGTTCAGCAGTGTGGTAAAGTTCCCAGATA
TGTCAGTGATTGAAGAGCATGCCAATTGGTCTGTATCCCGAGAAGCAGGATTTAGCTATTCCCACGCAGG
ACTGAGTAACAGACTAGCTAGAGACAATGAATTAAGGGAAAATGACAAAGAACAGCTCAAAGCAATTTCT
ACACGAGATCCTCTCTCTGAAATCACTGAGCAGGAGAAAGATTTTCTATGGAGTCACAGACACTATTGTG
TAACTATCCCCGAAATTCTACCCAAATTGCTTCTGTCTGTTAAATGGAATTCTAGAGATGAAGTAGCCCA
GATGTATTGCTTGGTAAAAGATTGGCCTCCAATCAAACCTGAACAGGCTATGGAACTTCTGGACTGTAAT
TACCCAGATCCTATGGTTCGAGGTTTTGCTGTTCGGTGCTTGGAAAAATATTTAACAGATGACAAACTTT
CTCAGTATTTAATTCAGCTAGTACAGGTCCTAAAATATGAACAATATTTGGATAACTTGCTTGTGAGATT
TTTACTGAAGAAAGCATTGACTAATCAAAGGATTGGGCACTTTTTCTTTTGGCATTTAAAATCTGAGATG
CACAATAAAACAGTTAGCCAGAGGTTTGGCCTGCTTTTGGAGTCCTATTGTCGTGCATGTGGGATGTATT
TGAAGCACCTGAATAGGCAAGTCGAGGCAATGGAAAAGCTCATTAACTTAACTGACATTCTCAAACAGGA
GAAGAAGGATGAAACACAAAAGGTACAGATGAAGTTTTTAGTTGAGCAAATGAGGCGACCAGATTTCATG
GATGCTCTACAGGGCTTTCTGTCTCCTCTAAACCCTGCTCATCAACTAGGAAACCTCAGGCTTGAAGAGT
GTCGAATTATGTCCTCTGCAAAAAGGCCACTGTGGTTGAATTGGGAGAACCCAGACATCATGTCAGAGTT
ACTGTTTCAGAACAATGAGATCATCTTTAAAAATGGGGATGATTTACGGCAAGATATGCTAACACTTCAA
ATTATTCGTATTATGGAAAATATCTGGCAAAATCAAGGTCTTGATCTTCGAATGTTACCTTATGGTTGTC
TGTCAATCGGTGACTGTGTGGGACTTATTGAGGTGGTGCGAAATTCTCACACTATTATGCAAATTCAGTG
CAAAGGCGGCTTGAAAGGTGCACTGCAGTTCAACAGCCACACACTACATCAGTGGCTCAAAGACAAGAAC
AAAGGAGAAATATATGATGCAGCCATTGACCTGTTTACACGTTCATGTGCTGGATACTGTGTAGCTACCT
TCATTTTGGGAATTGGAGATCGTCACAATAGTAACATCATGGTGAAAGACGATGGACAACTGTTTCATAT
AGATTTTGGACACTTTTTGGATCACAAGAAGAAAAAATTTGGTTATAAACGAGAACGTGTGCCATTTGTT
TTGACACAGGATTTCTTAATAGTGATTAGTAAAGGAGCCCAAGAATGCACAAAGACAAGAGAATTTGAGA
GGTTTCAGGAGATGTGTTACAAGGCTTATCTAGCTATTCGACAGCATGCCAATCTCTTCATAAATCTTTT
CTCAATGATGCTTGGCTCTGGAATGCCAGAACTACAATCTTTTGATGACATTGCATACATTCGAAAGACC
CTAGCCTTAGATAAAACTGAGCAAGAGGCTTTGGAGTATTTCATGAAACAAATGAATGATGCACGTCATG
GTGGCTGGACAACAAAAATGGATTGGATCTTCCACACAATTAAACAGCATGCATTGAACTGAGCGGCCGC
GACTCTAGAGTCGACCTGCAGGCATGCAAGCTTGATATCAAGCTTATCGATAATCAACCTCTGGATTACA
AAATTTGTGAAAGATTGACTGGTATTCTTAACTATGTTGCTCCTTTTACGCTATGTGGATACGCTGCTTT
AATGCCTTTGTATCATGCTATTGCTTCCCGTATGGCTTTCATTTTCTCCTCCTTGTATAAATCCTGGTTG
CTGTCTCTTTATGAGGAGTTGTGGCCCGTTGTCAGGCAACGTGGCGTGGTGTGCACTGTGTTTGCTGACG
CAACCCCCACTGGTTGGGGCATTGCCACCACCTGTCAGCTCCTTTCCGGGACTTTCGCTTTCCCCCTCCC
TATTGCCACGGCGGAACTCATCGCCGCCTGCCTTGCCCGCTGCTGGACAGGGGCTCGGCTGTTGGGCACT
GACAATTCCGTGGTGTTGTCGGGGAAATCATCGTCCTTTCCTTGGCTGCTCGCCTGTGTTGCCACCTGGA
TTCTGCGCGGGACGTCCTTCTGCTACGTCCCTTCGGCCCTCAATCCAGCGGACCTTCCTTCCCGCGGGCG
CCCCCCTCCTCACGGCGAGCGCTGCCACGTCAGACGAAGGGCGCAGCGAGCGTCCTGATCCTTCCGCCCG
GACGCTCAGGACAGCGGCCCGCTGCTCATAAGACTCGGCCTTAGAACCCCAGTATCAGCAGAAGGACATT
TTAGGACGGGACTTGGGTGACTCTAGGGCACTGGTTTTCTTTCCAGAGAGCGGAACAGGCGAGGAAAAGT
AGTCCCTTCTCGGCGATTCTGCGGAGGGATCTCCGTGGGGCGGTGAACGCCGATGATTATATAAGGACGC
GCCGGGTGTGGCACAGCTAGTTCCGTCGCAGCCGGGATTTGGGTCGCGGTTCTTGTTTGTGGATCGCTGT
GATCGTCACTTGGTGAGTAGCGGGCTGCTGGGCTGGCCGGGGCTTTCGTGGCCGCCGGGCCGCTCGGTGG
GACGGAAGCGTGTGGAGAGACCGCCAAGGGCTGTAGTCTGGGTCCGCGAGCAAGGTTGCCCTGAACTGGG
GGTTGGGGGGAGCGCAGCAAAATGGCGGCTGTTCCCGAGTCTTGAATGGAAGACGCTTGTGAGGCGGGCT
GTGAGGTCGTTGAAACAAGGTGGGGGGCATGGTGGGCGGCAAGAACCCAAGGTCTTGAGGCCTTCGCTAA
TGCGGGAAAGCTCTTATTCGGGTGAGATGGGCTGGGGCACCATCTGGGGACCCTGACGTGAAGTTTGTCA
CTGACTGGAGAACTCGGTTTGTCGTCTGTTGCGGGGGCGGCAGTTATGGCGGTGCCGTTGGGCAGTGCAC
CCGTACCTTTGGGAGCGCGCGCCCTCGTCGTGTCGTGACGTCACCCGTTCTGTTGGCTTATAATGCAGGG
TGGGGCCACCTGCCGGTAGGTGTGCGGTAGGCTTTTCTCCGTCGCAGGACGCAGGGTTCGGGCCTAGGGT
AGGCTCTCCTGAATCGACAGGCGCCGGACCTCTGGTGAGGGGAGGGATAAGTGAGGCGTCAGTTTCTTTG
GTCGGTTTTATGTACCTATCTTCTTAAGTAGCTGAAGCTCCGGTTTTGAACTATGCGCTCGGGGTTGGCG
AGTGTGTTTTGTGAAGTTTTTTAGGCACCTTTTGAAATGTAATCATTTGGGTCAATATGTAATTTTCAGT
GTTAGACTAGTAAATTGTCCGCTAAATTCTGGCCGTTTTTGGCTTTTTTGTTAGACGAAGCTTGGTACCG
AGCTCGGATCAATTCGCCACCATGGTGAGCAAGGGCGAGGAGCTGTTCACCGGGGTGGTGCCCATCCTGG
TCGAGCTGGACGGCGACGTAAACGGCCACAAGTTCAGCGTGTCCGGCGAGGGCGAGGGCGATGCCACCTA
CGGCAAGCTGACCCTGAAGTTCATCTGCACCACCGGCAAGCTGCCCGTGCCCTGGCCCACCCTCGTGACC
ACCTTGACCTACGGCGTGCAGTGCTTCGCCCGCTACCCCGACCACATGAAGCAGCACGACTTCTTCAAGT
CCGCCATGCCCGAAGGCTACGTCCAGGAGCGCACCATCTTCTTCAAGGACGACGGCAACTACAAGACCCG
CGCCGAGGTGAAGTTCGAGGGCGACACCCTGGTGAACCGCATCGAGCTGAAGGGCATCGACTTCAAGGAG
GACGGCAACATCCTGGGGCACAAGCTGGAGTACAACTACAACAGCCACAAGGTCTATATCACCGCCGACA
AGCAGAAGAACGGCATCAAGGTGAACTTCAAGACCCGCCACAACATCGAGGACGGCAGCGTGCAGCTCGC
CGACCACTACCAGCAGAACACCCCCATCGGCGACGGCCCCGTGCTGCTGCCCGACAACCACTACCTGAGC
ACCCAGTCCGCCCTGAGCAAAGACCCCAACGAGAAGCGCGATCACATGGTCCTGCTGGAGTTCGTGACCG
CCGCCGGGATCACTCTCGGCATGGACGAGCTGTACAAGTAACTCGAGGGAATTAATTCGAGCTCGGTACC
TTTAAGACCAATGACTTACAAGGCAGCTGTAGATCTTAGCCACTTTTTAAAAGAAAAGGGGGGACTGGAA
GGGCTAATTCACTCCCAACGAAGACAAGATCTGCTTTTTGCTTGTACTGGGTCTCTCTGGTTAGACCAGA
TCTGAGCCTGGGAGCTCTCTGGCTAACTAGGGAACCCACTGCTTAAGCCTCAATAAAGCTTGCCTTGAGT
GCTTCAAGTAGTGTGTGCCCGTCTGTTGTGTGACTCTGGTAACTAGAGATCCCTCAGACCCTTTTAGTCA
GTGTGGAAAATCTCTAGCAGCATCTAGAATTAATTCCGTGTATTCTATAGTGTCACCTAAATCGTATGTG
TATGATACATAAGGTTATGTATTAATTGTAGCCGCGTTCTAACGACAATATGTACAAGCCTAATTGTGTA
GCATCTGGCTTACTGAAGCAGACCCTATCATCTCTCTCGTAAACTGCCGTCAGAGTCGGTTTGGTTGGAC
GAACCTTCTGAGTTTCTGGTAACGCCGTCCCGCACCCGGAAATGGTCAGCGAACCAATCAGCAGGGTCAT
CGCTAGCCAGATCCTCTACGCCGGACGCATCGTGGCCGGCATCACCGGCGCCACAGGTGCGGTTGCTGGC
GCCTATATCGCCGACATCACCGATGGGGAAGATCGGGCTCGCCACTTCGGGCTCATGAGCGCTTGTTTCG
GCGTGGGTATGGTGGCAGGCCCCGTGGCCGGGGGACTGTTGGGCGCCATCTCCTTGCATGCACCATTCCT
TGCGGCGGCGGTGCTCAACGGCCTCAACCTACTACTGGGCTGCTTCCTAATGCAGGAGTCGCATAAGGGA
GAGCGTCGAATGGTGCACTCTCAGTACAATCTGCTCTGATGCCGCATAGTTAAGCCAGCCCCGACACCCG
CCAACACCCGCTGACGCGCCCTGACGGGCTTGTCTGCTCCCGGCATCCGCTTACAGACAAGCTGTGACCG
TCTCCGGGAGCTGCATGTGTCAGAGGTTTTCACCGTCATCACCGAAACGCGCGAGACGAAAGGGCCTCGT
GATACGCCTATTTTTATAGGTTAATGTCATGATAATAATGGTTTCTTAGACGTCAGGTGGCACTTTTCGG
GGAAATGTGCGCGGAACCCCTATTTGTTTATTTTTCTAAATACATTCAAATATGTATCCGCTCATGAGAC
AATAACCCTGATAAATGCTTCAATAATATTGAAAAAGGAAGAGTATGAGTATTCAACATTTCCGTGTCGC
CCTTATTCCCTTTTTTGCGGCATTTTGCCTTCCTGTTTTTGCTCACCCAGAAACGCTGGTGAAAGTAAAA
GATGCTGAAGATCAGTTGGGTGCACGAGTGGGTTACATCGAACTGGATCTCAACAGCGGTAAGATCCTTG
AGAGTTTTCGCCCCGAAGAACGTTTTCCAATGATGAGCACTTTTAAAGTTCTGCTATGTGGCGCGGTATT
ATCCCGTATTGACGCCGGGCAAGAGCAACTCGGTCGCCGCATACACTATTCTCAGAATGACTTGGTTGAG
TACTCACCAGTCACAGAAAAGCATCTTACGGATGGCATGACAGTAAGAGAATTATGCAGTGCTGCCATAA
CCATGAGTGATAACACTGCGGCCAACTTACTTCTGACAACGATCGGAGGACCGAAGGAGCTAACCGCTTT
TTTGCACAACATGGGGGATCATGTAACTCGCCTTGATCGTTGGGAACCGGAGCTGAATGAAGCCATACCA
AACGACGAGCGTGACACCACGATGCCTGTAGCAATGGCAACAACGTTGCGCAAACTATTAACTGGCGAAC
TACTTACTCTAGCTTCCCGGCAACAATTAATAGACTGGATGGAGGCGGATAAAGTTGCAGGACCACTTCT
GCGCTCGGCCCTTCCGGCTGGCTGGTTTATTGCTGATAAATCTGGAGCCGGTGAGCGTGGGTCTCGCGGT
ATCATTGCAGCACTGGGGCCAGATGGTAAGCCCTCCCGTATCGTAGTTATCTACACGACGGGGAGTCAGG
CAACTATGGATGAACGAAATAGACAGATCGCTGAGATAGGTGCCTCACTGATTAAGCATTGGTAACTGTC
AGACCAAGTTTACTCATATATACTTTAGATTGATTTAAAACTTCATTTTTAATTTAAAAGGATCTAGGTG
AAGATCCTTTTTGATAATCTCATGACCAAAATCCCTTAACGTGAGTTTTCGTTCCACTGAGCGTCAGACC
CCGTAGAAAAGATCAAAGGATCTTCTTGAGATCCTTTTTTTCTGCGCGTAATCTGCTGCTTGCAAACAAA
AAAACCACCGCTACCAGCGGTGGTTTGTTTGCCGGATCAAGAGCTACCAACTCTTTTTCCGAAGGTAACT
GGCTTCAGCAGAGCGCAGATACCAAATACTGTTCTTCTAGTGTAGCCGTAGTTAGGCCACCACTTCAAGA
ACTCTGTAGCACCGCCTACATACCTCGCTCTGCTAATCCTGTTACCAGTGGCTGCTGCCAGTGGCGATAA
GTCGTGTCTTACCGGGTTGGACTCAAGACGATAGTTACCGGATAAGGCGCAGCGGTCGGGCTGAACGGGG
GGTTCGTGCACACAGCCCAGCTTGGAGCGAACGACCTACACCGAACTGAGATACCTACAGCGTGAGCTAT
GAGAAAGCGCCACGCTTCCCGAAGGGAGAAAGGCGGACAGGTATCCGGTAAGCGGCAGGGTCGGAACAGG
AGAGCGCACGAGGGAGCTTCCAGGGGGAAACGCCTGGTATCTTTATAGTCCTGTCGGGTTTCGCCACCTC
TGACTTGAGCGTCGATTTTTGTGATGCTCGTCAGGGGGGCGGAGCCTATGGAAAAACGCCAGCAACGCGG
CCTTTTTACGGTTCCTGGCCTTTTGCTGGCCTTTTGCTCACATGTTCTTTCCTGCGTTATCCCCTGATTC
TGTGGATAACCGTATTACCGCCTTTGAGTGAGCTGATACCGCTCGCCGCAGCCGAACGACCGAGCGCAGC
GAGTCAGTGAGCGAGGAAGCGGAAGAGCGCCCAATACGCAAACCGCCTCTCCCCGCGCGTTGGCCGATTC
ATTAATGCAGCTGTGGAATGTGTGTCAGTTAGGGTGTGGAAAGTCCCCAGGCTCCCCAGCAGGCAGAAGT
ATGCAAAGCATGCATCTCAATTAGTCAGCAACCAGGTGTGGAAAGTCCCCAGGCTCCCCAGCAGGCAGAA
GTATGCAAAGCATGCATCTCAATTAGTCAGCAACCATAGTCCCGCCCCTAACTCCGCCCATCCCGCCCCT
AACTCCGCCCAGTTCCGCCCATTCTCCGCCCCATGGCTGACTAATTTTTTTTATTTATGCAGAGGCCGAG
GCCGCCTCGGCCTCTGAGCTATTCCAGAAGTAGTGAGGAGGCTTTTTTGGAGGCCTAGGCTTTTGCAAAA
AGCTTGGACACAAGACAGGCTTGCGAGATATGTTTGAGAATACCACTTTATCCCGCGTCAGGGAGAGGCA
GTGCGTAAAAAGACGCGGACTCATGTGAAATACTGGTTTTTAGTGCGCCAGATCTCTATAATCTCGCGCA
ACCTATTTTCCCCTCGAACACTTTTTAAGCCGTAGATAAACAGGCTGGGACACTTCACATGAGCGAAAAA
TACATCGTCACCTGGGACATGTTGCAGATCCATGCACGTAAACTCGCAAGCCGACTGATGCCTTCTGAAC
AATGGAAAGGCATTATTGCCGTAAGCCGTGGCGGTCTGTACCGGGTGCGTTACTGGCGCGTGAACTGGGT
ATTCGTCATGTCGATACCGTTTGTATTTCCAGCTACGATCACGACAACCAGCGCGAGCTTAAAGTGCTGA
AACGCGCAGAAGGCGATGGCGAAGGCTTCATCGTTATTGATGACCTGGTGGATACCGGTGGTACTGCGGT
TGCGATTCGTGAAATGTATCCAAAAGCGCACTTTGTCACCATCTTCGCAAAACCGGCTGGTCGTCCGCTG
GTTGATGACTATGTTGTTGATATCCCGCAAGATACCTGGATTGAACAGCCGTGGGATATGGGCGTCGTAT
TCGTCCCGCCAATCTCCGGTCGCTAATCTTTTCAACGCCTGGCACTGCCGGGCGTTGTTCTTTTTAACTT
CAGGCGGGTTACAATAGTTTCCAGTAAGTATTCTGGAGGCTGCATCCATGACACAGGCAAACCTGAGCGA
AACCCTGTTCAAACCCCGCTTTAAACATCCTGAAACCTCGACGCTAGTCCGCCGCTTTAATCACGGCGCA
CAACCGCCTGTGCAGTCGGCCCTTGATGGTAAAACCATCCCTCACTGGTATCGCATGATTAACCGTCTGA
TGTGGATCTGGCGCGGCATTGACCCACGCGAAATCCTCGACGTCCAGGCACGTATTGTGATGAGCGATGC
CGAACGTACCGACGATGATTTATACGATACGGTGATTGGCTACCGTGGCGGCAACTGGATTTATGAGTGG
GCCCCGGATCTTTGTGAAGGAACCTTACTTCTGTGGTGTGACATAATTGGACAAACTACCTACAGAGATT
TAAAGCTCTAAGGTAAATATAAAATTTTTAAGTGTATAATGTGTTAAACTACTGATTCTAATTGTTTGTG
TATTTTAGATTCCAACCTATGGAACTGATGAATGGGAGCAGTGGTGGAATGCCTTTAATGAGGAAAACCT
GTTTTGCTCAGAAGAAATGCCATCTAGTGATGATGAGGCTACTGCTGACTCTCAACATTCTACTCCTCCA
AAAAAGAAGAGAAAGGTAGAAGACCCCAAGGACTTTCCTTCAGAATTGCTAAGTTTTTTGAGTCATGCTG
TGTTTAGTAATAGAACTCTTGCTTGCTTTGCTATTTACACCACAAAGGAAAAAGCTGCACTGCTATACAA
GAAAATTATGGAAAAATATTCTGTAACCTTTATAAGTAGGCATAACAGTTATAATCATAACATACTGTTT
TTTCTTACTCCACACAGGCATAGAGTGTCTGCTATTAATAACTATGCTCAAAAATTGTGTACCTTTAGCT
TTTTAATTTGTAAAGGGGTTAATAAGGAATATTTGATGTATAGTGCCTTGACTAGAGATCATAATCAGCC
ATACCACATTTGTAGAGGTTTTACTTGCTTTAAAAAACCTCCCACACCTCCCCCTGAACCTGAAACATAA
AATGAATGCAATTGTTGTTGTTAACTTGTTTATTGCAGCTTATAATGGTTACAAATAAAGCAATAGCATC
ACAAATTTCACAAATAAAGCATTTTTTTCACTGCATTCTAGTTGTGGTTTGTCCAAACTCATCAATGTAT
CTTATCATGTCTGGATCAACTGGATAACTCAAGCTAACCAAAATCATCCCAAACTTCCCACCCCATACCC
TATTACCACTGCCAATTACCTGTGGTTTCATTTACTCTAAACCTGTGATTCCTCTGAATTATTTTCATTT
TAAAGAAATTGTATTTGTTAAATATGTACTACAAACTTAGTAGT
